>Addgene plasmid #60849 | FUW-tetO-loxP-hNANOG | depositor full sequence | sequence record 98026 | FUW-tetO-loxP-hNANOG sequence 7397 bps
GCGTTGACATTGATTATTGACTAGTTATTAATAGTAATCAATTACGGGGTCATTAGTTCATAGCCCATAT
ATGGAGTTCCGCGTTACATAACTTACGGTAAATGGCCCGCCTGGCTGACCGCCCAACGACCCCCGCCCAT
TGACGTCAATAATGACGTATGTTCCCATAGTAACGCCAATAGGGACTTTCCATTGACGTCAATGGGTGGA
GTATTTACGGTAAACTGCCCACTTGGCAGTACATCAAGTGTATCATATGCCAAGTACGCCCCCTATTGAC
GTCAATGACGGTAAATGGCCCGCCTGGCATTATGCCCAGTACATGACCTTATGGGACTTTCCTACTTGGC
AGTACATCTACGTATTAGTCATCGCTATTACCATGGTGATGCGGTTTTGGCAGTACATCAATGGGCGTGG
ATAGCGGTTTGACTCACGGGGATTTCCAAGTCTCCACCCCATTGACGTCAATGGGAGTTTGTTTTGGCAC
CAAAATCAACGGGACTTTCCAAAATGTCGTAACAACTCCGCCCCATTGACGCAAATGGGCGGTAGGCGTG
TACGGTGGGAGGTCTATATAAGCAGCGCGTTTTGCCTGTACTGGGTCTCTCTGGTTAGACCAGATCTGAG
CCTGGGAGCTCTCTGGCTAACTAGGGAACCCACTGCTTAAGCCTCAATAAAGCTTGCCTTGAGTGCTTCA
AGTAGTGTGTGCCCGTCTGTTGTGTGACTCTGGTAACTAGAGATCCCTCAGACCCTTTTAGTCAGTGTGG
AAAATCTCTAGCAGTGGCGCCCGAACAGGGACTTGAAAGCGAAAGGGAAACCAGAGGAGCTCTCTCGACG
CAGGACTCGGCTTGCTGAAGCGCGCACGGCAAGAGGCGAGGGGCGGCGACTGGTGAGTACGCCAAAAATT
TTGACTAGCGGAGGCTAGAAGGAGAGAGATGGGTGCGAGAGCGTCAGTATTAAGCGGGGGAGAATTAGAT
CGCGATGGGAAAAAATTCGGTTAAGGCCAGGGGGAAAGAAAAAATATAAATTAAAACATATAGTATGGGC
AAGCAGGGAGCTAGAACGATTCGCAGTTAATCCTGGCCTGTTAGAAACATCAGAAGGCTGTAGACAAATA
CTGGGACAGCTACAACCATCCCTTCAGACAGGATCAGAAGAACTTAGATCATTATATAATACAGTAGCAA
CCCTCTATTGTGTGCATCAAAGGATAGAGATAAAAGACACCAAGGAAGCTTTAGACAAGATAGAGGAAGA
GCAAAACAAAAGTAAGACCACCGCACAGCAAGCGGCCGCTGATCTTCAGACCTGGAGGAGGAGATATGAG
GGACAATTGGAGAAGTGAATTATATAAATATAAAGTAGTAAAAATTGAACCATTAGGAGTAGCACCCACC
AAGGCAAAGAGAAGAGTGGTGCAGAGAGAAAAAAGAGCAGTGGGAATAGGAGCTTTGTTCCTTGGGTTCT
TGGGAGCAGCAGGAAGCACTATGGGCGCAGCGTCAATGACGCTGACGGTACAGGCCAGACAATTATTGTC
TGGTATAGTGCAGCAGCAGAACAATTTGCTGAGGGCTATTGAGGCGCAACAGCATCTGTTGCAACTCACA
GTCTGGGGCATCAAGCAGCTCCAGGCAAGAATCCTGGCTGTGGAAAGATACCTAAAGGATCAACAGCTCC
TGGGGATTTGGGGTTGCTCTGGAAAACTCATTTGCACCACTGCTGTGCCTTGGAATGCTAGTTGGAGTAA
TAAATCTCTGGAACAGATTTGGAATCACACGACCTGGATGGAGTGGGACAGAGAAATTAACAATTACACA
AGCTTAATACACTCCTTAATTGAAGAATCGCAAAACCAGCAAGAAAAGAATGAACAAGAATTATTGGAAT
TAGATAAATGGGCAAGTTTGTGGAATTGGTTTAACATAACAAATTGGCTGTGGTATATAAAATTATTCAT
AATGATAGTAGGAGGCTTGGTAGGTTTAAGAATAGTTTTTGCTGTACTTTCTATAGTGAATAGAGTTAGG
CAGGGATATTCACCATTATCGTTTCAGACCCACCTCCCAACCCCGAGGGGACCCGACAGGCCCGAAGGAA
TAGAAGAAGAAGGTGGAGAGAGAGACAGAGACAGATCCATTCGATTAGTGAACGGATCGGCACTGCGTGC
GCCAATTCTGCAGACAAATGGCAGTATTCATCCACAATTTTAAAAGAAAAGGGGGGATTGGGGGGTACAG
TGCAGGGGAAAGAATAGTAGACATAATAGCAACAGACATACAAACTAAAGAATTACAAAAACAAATTACA
AAAATTCAAAATTTTCGGGTTTATTACAGGGACAGCAGAGATCCAGTTTGGTTAATGATCTCGAGTTTAC
CACTCCCTATCAGTGATAGAGAAAAGTGAAAGTCGAGTTTACCACTCCCTATCAGTGATAGAGAAAAGTG
AAAGTCGAGTTTACCACTCCCTATCAGTGATAGAGAAAAGTGAAAGTCGAGTTTACCACTCCCTATCAGT
GATAGAGAAAAGTGAAAGTCGAGTTTACCACTCCCTATCAGTGATAGAGAAAAGTGAAAGTCGAGTTTAC
CACTCCCTATCAGTGATAGAGAAAAGTGAAAGTCGAGTTTACCACTCCCTATCAGTGATAGAGAAAAGTG
AAAGTCGAGCTCGGTACCCGGGTCGAGTAGGCGTGTACGGTGGGAGGCCTATATAAGCAGAGCTCGTTTA
GTGAACCGTCAGATCGCCTGGAGACGCCATCCACGCTGTTTTGACCTCCATAGAAGACACCGGGACCGAT
CCAGCCTCCGCGGCCCCGAATTCACTAGTGATTCATGAGTGTGGATCCAGCTTGTCCCCAAAGCTTGCCT
TGCTTTGAAGCATCCGACTGTAAAGAATCTTCACCTATGCCTGTGATTTGTGGGCCTGAAGAAAACTATC
CATCCTTGCAAATGTCTTCTGCTGAGATGCCTCACACGGAGACTGTCTCTCCTCTTCCTTCCTCCATGGA
TCTGCTTATTCAGGACAGCCCTGATTCTTCCACCAGTCCCAAAGGCAAACAACCCACTTCTGCAGAGAAG
AGTGTCGCAAAAAAGGAAGACAAGGTCCCGGTCAAGAAACAGAAGACCAGAACTGTGTTCTCTTCCACCC
AGCTGTGTGTACTCAATGATAGATTTCAGAGACAGAAATACCTCAGCCTCCAGCAGATGCAAGAACTCTC
CAACATCCTGAACCTCAGCTACAAACAGGTGAAGACCTGGTTCCAGAACCAGAGAATGAAATCTAAGAGG
TGGCAGAAAAACAACTGGCCGAAGAATAGCAATGGTGTGACGCAGAAGGCCTCAGCACCTACCTACCCCA
GCCTTTACTCTTCCTACCACCAGGGATGCCTGGTGAACCCGACTGGGAACCTTCCAATGTGGAGCAACCA
GACCTGGAACAATTCAACCTGGAGCAACCAGACCCAGAACATCCAGTCCTGGAGCAACCACTCCTGGAAC
ACTCAGACCTGGTGCACCCAATCCTGGAACAATCAGGCCTGGAACAGTCCCTTCTATAACTGTGGAGAGG
AATCTCTGCAGTCCTGCATGCAGTTCCAGCCAAATTCTCCTGCCAGTGACTTGGAGGCTGCCTTGGAAGC
TGCTGGGGAAGGCCTTAATGTAATACAGCAGACCACTAGGTATTTTAGTACTCCACAAACCATGGATTTA
TTCCTAAACTACTCCATGAACATGCAACCTGAAGACGTGTGAAGATGAATCGAATTCGATATCAAGCTTA
TCGATAATCAACCTCTGGATTACAAAATTTGTGAAAGATTGACTGGTATTCTTAACTATGTTGCTCCTTT
TACGCTATGTGGATACGCTGCTTTAATGCCTTTGTATCATGCTATTGCTTCCCGTATGGCTTTCATTTTC
TCCTCCTTGTATAAATCCTGGTTGCTGTCTCTTTATGAGGAGTTGTGGCCCGTTGTCAGGCAACGTGGCG
TGGTGTGCACTGTGTTTGCTGACGCAACCCCCACTGGTTGGGGCATTGCCACCACCTGTCAGCTCCTTTC
CGGGACTTTCGCTTTCCCCCTCCCTATTGCCACGGCGGAACTCATCGCCGCCTGCCTTGCCCGCTGCTGG
ACAGGGGCTCGGCTGTTGGGCACTGACAATTCCGTGGTGTTGTCGGGGAAATCATCGTCCTTTCCTTGGC
TGCTCGCCTGTGTTGCCACCTGGATTCTGCGCGGGACGTCCTTCTGCTACGTCCCTTCGGCCCTCAATCC
AGCGGACCTTCCTTCCCGCGGCCTGCTGCCGGCTCTGCGGCCTCTTCCGCGTCTTCGCCTTCGCCCTCAG
ACGAGTCGGATCTCCCTTTGGGCCGCCTCCCCGCATCGATACCGTCGACCTCGAGACCTAGAAAAACATG
GAGCAATCACAAGTAGCAATACAGCAGCTACCAATGCTGATTGTGCCTGGCTAGAAGCACAAGAGGAGGA
GGAGGTGGGTTTTCCAGTCACACCTCAGGTACCTTTAAGACCAATGACTTACAAGGCAGCTGTAGATCTT
AGCCACTTTTTAAAAGAAAAGGGGGGACTGGAAGGGCTAATTCACTCCCAACGAAGACAAGATATCCTTG
ATCTGTGGATCTACCACACACAAGGCTACTTCCCTGATTGGCAGAACTACACACCAGGGCCAGGGATCAG
ATATCCACTGACCTTTGGATGGTGCTACAAGCTAGTACCAGTTGAGCAAGAGAAGGTAGAAGAAGCCAAT
GAAGGAGAGAACACCCGCTTGTTACACCCTGTGAGCCTGCATGGGATGGATGACCCGGAGAGAGAAGTAT
TAGAGTGGAGGTTTGACAGCCGCCTAGCATTTCATCACATGGCCCGAGAGCTGCATCCGGACTCGAGATA
ACTTCGTATAATGTATGCTATACGAAGTTATTCCGGACTGTACTGGGTCTCTCTGGTTAGACCAGATCTG
AGCCTGGGAGCTCTCTGGCTAACTAGGGAACCCACTGCTTAAGCCTCAATAAAGCTTGCCTTGAGTGCTT
CAAGTAGTGTGTGCCCGTCTGTTGTGTGACTCTGGTAACTAGAGATCCCTCAGACCCTTTTAGTCAGTGT
GGAAAATCTCTAGCAGGGCCCGTTTAAACCCGCTGATCAGCCTCGACTGTGCCTTCTAGTTGCCAGCCAT
CTGTTGTTTGCCCCTCCCCCGTGCCTTCCTTGACCCTGGAAGGTGCCACTCCCACTGTCCTTTCCTAATA
AAATGAGGAAATTGCATCGCATTGTCTGAGTAGGTGTCATTCTATTCTGGGGGGTGGGGTGGGGCAGGAC
AGCAAGGGGGAGGATTGGGAAGACAATAGCAGGCATGTGAGCAAAAGGCCAGCAAAAGGCCAGGAACCGT
AAAAAGGCCGCGTTGCTGGCGTTTTTCCATAGGCTCCGCCCCCCTGACGAGCATCACAAAAATCGACGCT
CAAGTCAGAGGTGGCGAAACCCGACAGGACTATAAAGATACCAGGCGTTTCCCCCTGGAAGCTCCCTCGT
GCGCTCTCCTGTTCCGACCCTGCCGCTTACCGGATACCTGTCCGCCTTTCTCCCTTCGGGAAGCGTGGCG
CTTTCTCATAGCTCACGCTGTAGGTATCTCAGTTCGGTGTAGGTCGTTCGCTCCAAGCTGGGCTGTGTGC
ACGAACCCCCCGTTCAGCCCGACCGCTGCGCCTTATCCGGTAACTATCGTCTTGAGTCCAACCCGGTAAG
ACACGACTTATCGCCACTGGCAGCAGCCACTGGTAACAGGATTAGCAGAGCGAGGTATGTAGGCGGTGCT
ACAGAGTTCTTGAAGTGGTGGCCTAACTACGGCTACACTAGAAGAACAGTATTTGGTATCTGCGCTCTGC
TGAAGCCAGTTACCTTCGGAAAAAGAGTTGGTAGCTCTTGATCCGGCAAACAAACCACCGCTGGTAGCGG
TGGTTTTTTTGTTTGCAAGCAGCAGATTACGCGCAGAAAAAAAGGATCTCAAGAAGATCCTTTGATCTTT
TCTACGGGGTCTGACGCTCAGTGGAACGAAAACTCACGTTAAGGGATTTTGGTCATGAGATTATCAAAAA
GGATCTTCACCTAGATCCTTTTAAATTAAAAATGAAGTTTTAAATCAATCTAAAGTATATATGAGTAAAC
TTGGTCTGACAGTTACCAATGCTTAATCAGTGAGGCACCTATCTCAGCGATCTGTCTATTTCGTTCATCC
ATAGTTGCCTGACTCCCCGTCGTGTAGATAACTACGATACGGGAGGGCTTACCATCTGGCCCCAGTGCTG
CAATGATACCGCGAGACCCACGCTCACCGGCTCCAGATTTATCAGCAATAAACCAGCCAGCCGGAAGGGC
CGAGCGCAGAAGTGGTCCTGCAACTTTATCCGCCTCCATCCAGTCTATTAATTGTTGCCGGGAAGCTAGA
GTAAGTAGTTCGCCAGTTAATAGTTTGCGCAACGTTGTTGCCATTGCTACAGGCATCGTGGTGTCACGCT
CGTCGTTTGGTATGGCTTCATTCAGCTCCGGTTCCCAACGATCAAGGCGAGTTACATGATCCCCCATGTT
GTGCAAAAAAGCGGTTAGCTCCTTCGGTCCTCCGATCGTTGTCAGAAGTAAGTTGGCCGCAGTGTTATCA
CTCATGGTTATGGCAGCACTGCATAATTCTCTTACTGTCATGCCATCCGTAAGATGCTTTTCTGTGACTG
GTGAGTACTCAACCAAGTCATTCTGAGAATAGTGTATGCGGCGACCGAGTTGCTCTTGCCCGGCGTCAAT
ACGGGATAATACCGCGCCACATAGCAGAACTTTAAAAGTGCTCATCATTGGAAAACGTTCTTCGGGGCGA
AAACTCTCAAGGATCTTACCGCTGTTGAGATCCAGTTCGATGTAACCCACTCGTGCACCCAACTGATCTT
CAGCATCTTTTACTTTCACCAGCGTTTCTGGGTGAGCAAAAACAGGAAGGCAAAATGCCGCAAAAAAGGG
AATAAGGGCGACACGGAAATGTTGAATACTCATACTCTTCCTTTTTCAATATTATTGAAGCATTTATCAG
GGTTATTGTCTCATGAGCGGATACATATTTGAATGTATTTAGAAAAATAAACAAATAGGGGTTCCGCGCA
CATTTCCCCGAAAAGTGCCACCTGACGTCGACGGATCGGGAGATCTCCCGATCCCCTATGGTGCACTCTC
AGTACAATCTGCTCTGATGCCGCATAGTTAAGCCAGTATCTGCTCCCTGCTTGTGTGTTGGAGGTCGCTG
AGTAGTGCGCGAGCAAAATTTAAGCTACAACAAGGCAAGGCTTGACCGACAATTGCATGAAGAATCTGCT
TAGGGTTAGGCGTTTTGCGCTGCTTCGCGATGTACGGGCCAGATATA
Features (pLannotate 1.2.2; 22 found; start..end, strand, type, name):
      6..385     +  enhancer       CMV enhancer: human cytomegalovirus immediate early enhancer
    386..585     +  promoter       CMV promoter: human cytomegalovirus (CMV) immediate early promoter
    603..783     +  LTR            5' LTR (truncated): truncated 5' long terminal repeat (LTR) from HIV-1
    830..955     +  misc_feature   HIV-1 Ψ: packaging signal of human immunodeficiency virus type 1
    939..1302    +  CDS            HIV-1 gag (fragment): gag protein from human immunodeficiency virus 1; gag
   1448..1681    +  misc_feature   RRE: The Rev response element (RRE) of HIV-1 allows for Rev-dependent mRNA export from the nucleus to the cytoplasm.
   2058..2158    +  CDS            Rev (fragment): human immunodeficiency virus 1 (HIV-1) Rev protein; rev; enhances nuclear export of unspliced and incompletely spliced viral mRNAs
   2208..2325    +  misc_feature   cPPT/CTS: central polypurine tract and central termination sequence of HIV-1
   2384..2654    +  protein_bind   tetracycline response element: contains seven copies of the tetracycline operator tetO tetracycline repressor TetR
   2665..2682    +  misc_feature   MCS (fragment): pUC18/19 multiple cloning site
   2687..2724    +  promoter       minimal CMV promoter: human cytomegalovirus (CMV) immediate early promoter
   2835..3749    +  CDS            NANOG: NANOG_HUMAN - Experimental evidence at protein level: Swiss-Prot protein existence level 1. Transcription regulator involved in inner cell mass and embryonic stem (ES) cells proliferation and self-renewal. Imposes pluripotency on ES cells and prevents their differentiation towards extraembryonic endoderm and trophectoderm lineages. Blocks bone morphogenetic protein-induced mesoderm differentiation of ES cells by physically interacting with SMAD1 and interfering with the recruitment of coactivators to the active SMAD transcriptional complexes. Acts as a transcriptional activator or repressor. B
   3762..3786    +  misc_feature   MCS (fragment): pBluescript multiple cloning site
   3786..4374    +  misc_feature   WPRE: woodchuck hepatitis virus posttranscriptional regulatory element
   4311..4892    +  CDS            nef (fragment): NEF_HV1H2 - Experimental evidence at protein level: Swiss-Prot protein existence level 1. Extracellular Nef protein targets CD4(+) T-lymphocytes for apoptosis by interacting with CXCR4 surface receptors. From Human immunodeficiency virus type 1 group M subtype B (isolate HXB2) (HIV-1).
   4898..4931    -  protein_bind   loxP: Cre-mediated recombination occurs in the 8-bp core sequence (GCATACAT). Cre recombinase
   4945..5125    +  LTR            5' LTR (truncated): truncated 5' long terminal repeat (LTR) from HIV-1
   5157..5268    +  polyA_signal   bGH poly(A) signal: bovine growth hormone polyadenylation signal
   5414..6002    -  rep_origin     ori: high-copy-number ColE1/pMB1/pBR322/pUC origin of replication
   6173..7033    -  CDS            AmpR: β-lactamase; bla; confers resistance to ampicillin, carbenicillin, and related antibiotics
   7034..7138    -  promoter       AmpR promoter: bla
   7197..7249    -  misc_feature   bom (fragment): basis of mobility region from pBR322
