[The description below was written by a language model from this plasmid's Addgene catalogue record and pLannotate feature annotations shown in this document.]
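Description:
FUW-tetO-loxP-hNANOG is a third-generation-style HIV-1-based lentiviral transfer plasmid for doxycycline-inducible expression of human NANOG in mammalian cells. It is built on the FUW-tetO-loxP backbone and is maintained in bacteria through a high-copy ColE1/pUC-type origin and an ampicillin resistance gene (β-lactamase with its own promoter). The record lists a recombination-deficient strain as the growth host, as is usual for plasmids carrying repeated LTR sequences. No mammalian selection marker or fluorescent reporter is annotated.

In packaging cells, a CMV enhancer/promoter fused to a truncated 5' LTR drives transcription of the viral genome. It is followed by the Ψ packaging signal with a gag fragment, the Rev response element for Rev-dependent nuclear export, and the cPPT/CTS element that aids nuclear import of the reverse-transcribed genome. The internal expression cassette consists of a tetracycline response element with seven tetO repeats joined to a minimal CMV promoter. This drives the roughly 0.9 kb human NANOG coding sequence, and a downstream WPRE enhances transcript stability and expression. Induction requires a tetracycline-controlled transactivator such as rtTA, which this plasmid does not encode and must be supplied separately.

A single loxP site lies immediately upstream of the 3' LTR sequence. If it lies within the U3 region, as the backbone name suggests, reverse transcription would copy it into both LTRs, leaving the integrated provirus floxed and excisable by Cre. A bGH polyadenylation signal follows the 3' LTR. The associated publication concerns the induction and maintenance of naive human pluripotency, consistent with use of this vector for controlled NANOG overexpression in human pluripotent stem cells.
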