Addgene plasmid #60849: FUW-tetO-loxP-hNANOG
Purpose: Lentiviral DOX-inducible expression vector for human NANOG
Depositing lab: Rudolf Jaenisch. Depositing organization: Whitehead Institute for Biomedical Research. Publication: Systematic identification of culture conditions for induction and maintenance of naive human pluripotency. Theunissen TW, Powell BE, Wang H, Mitalipova M, Faddah DA, Reddy J, Fan ZP, Maetzel D, Ganz K, Shi L, Lungjangwa T, Imsoonthornruksa S, Stelzer Y, Rangarajan S, D'Alessio A, Zhang J, Gao Q, Dawlaty MM, Young RA, Gray NS, Jaenisch R. Cell Stem Cell. 2014 Oct 2;15(4):471-87. doi: 10.1016/j.stem.2014.07.002. Epub 2014 Jul 24. PubMed 25090446.
Backbone
  Vector backbone: FUW-tetO-loxP
  Vector type: Lentiviral
Growth in bacteria
  Bacterial resistance: Ampicillin, 100 μg/mL
  Growth temperature: 37°C
  Growth strain: Stbl3
  Copy number: Unknown
Gene/Insert
  Gene/Insert name: hNANOG
  Species: H. sapiens (human)
  Insert size (bp): 918
  Entrez Gene: NANOG
  Cloning method: Unknown
  Sequencing primers: 5′ LNCX; 3′ WPRE-R
Terms and licenses: Academic/Nonprofit Terms; Industry Terms: Not Available to Industry
How to cite: FUW-tetO-loxP-hNANOG was a gift from Rudolf Jaenisch (Addgene plasmid # 60849 ; http://n2t.net/addgene:60849 ; RRID:Addgene_60849)
