>Addgene plasmid #60849 | FUW-tetO-loxP-hNANOG | addgene partial sequence | sequence record 98753 | WPRE-R 5'-CATAGCGTAAAAGGAGCAACA-3'
AATTTTGTAATCCAGAGGTTGATTATCGATAAGCTTGATATCGAATTCGATTCATCTTCACACGTCTTCA
GGTTGCATGTTCATGGAGTAGTTTAGGAATAAATCCATGGTTTGTGGAGTACTAAAATACCTAGTGGTCT
GCTGTATTACATTAAGGCCTTCCCCAGCAGCTTCCAAGGCAGCCTCCAAGTCACTGGCAGGAGAATTTGG
CTGGAACTGCATGCAGGACTGCAGAGATTCCTCTCCACAGTTATAGAAGGGACTGTTCCAGGCCTGATTG
TTCCAGGATTGGGTGCACCAGGTCTGAGTGTTCCAGGAGTGGTTGCTCCAGGACTGGATGTTCTGGGTCT
GGTTGCTCCAGGTTGAATTGTTCCAGGTCTGGTTGCTCCACATTGGAAGGTTCCCAGTCGGGTTCACCAG
G
