>Addgene plasmid #60849 | FUW-tetO-loxP-hNANOG | addgene partial sequence | sequence record 98760 | LNCX 5'-AGCTCGTTTAGTGAACCGTCAGATC-3'
ACCTCCATAGAAGACACCGGGACCGATCCAGCCTCCGCGGCCCCGAATTCACTAGTGATTCATGAGTGTG
GATCCAGCTTGTCCCCAAAGCTTGCCTTGCTTTGAAGCATCCGACTGTAAAGAATCTTCACCTATGCCTG
TGATTTGTGGGCCTGAAGAAAACTATCCATCCTTGCAAATGTCTTCTGCTGAGATGCCTCACACGGAGAC
TGTCTCTCCTCTTCCTTCCTCCATGGATCTGCTTATTCAGGACAGCCCTGATTCTTCCACCAGTCCCAAA
GGCAAACAACCCACTTCTGCAGAGAAGAGTGTCGCAAAAAAGGAAGACAAGGTCCCGGTCAAGAAACAGA
AGACCAGAACTGTGTTCTCTTCCACCCAGCTGTGTGTACTCAATGATAGATTTCAGAGACAGAAATACCT
CAGCCTCCAGCAGATGCAAGAACTCTCCAACATCCTGAACCTCAGCTACAAACAGGTGAAGACCTGGTTC
CAGAACCAGAGAATGAAATCTAAGAGGTGGCAGAAAAAC
